>Addgene plasmid #31377 | LCMV:ECFP(loxP)(FRT)MCS | depositor full sequence | sequence record 14102 | Author sequence
CGCCATTCTGCCTGGGGACGTCGGAGCAAGCTTATAACTTCGTATAGCATACATTATACGAAGTTATAAC
TAGTGAAGTTCCTATTCTCTAGAAAGTATAGGAACTTCAGATCCATCGCCACCATGGTGAGCAAGGGCGA
GGAGCTGTTCACCGGGGTGGTGCCCATCCTGGTCGAGCTGGACGGCGACGTAAACGGCCACAAGTTCAGC
GTGTCCGGCGAGGGCGAGGGCGATGCCACCTACGGCAAGCTGACCCTGAAGTTCATCTGCACCACCGGCA
AGCTGCCCGTGCCCTGGCCCACCCTCGTGACCACCCTGACCTGGGGCGTGCAGTGCTTCAGCCGCTACCC
CGACCACATGAAGCAGCACGACTTCTTCAAGTCCGCCATGCCCGAAGGCTACGTCCAGGAGCGCACCATC
TTCTTCAAGGACGACGGCAACTACAAGACCCGCGCCGAGGTGAAGTTCGAGGGCGACACCCTGGTGAACC
GCATCGAGCTGAAGGGCATCGACTTCAAGGAGGACGGCAACATCCTGGGGCACAAGCTGGAGTACAACTA
CATCAGCCACAACGTCTATATCACCGCCGACAAGCAGAAGAACGGCATCAAGGCCAACTTCAAGATCCGC
CACAACATCGAGGACGGCAGCGTGCAGCTCGCCGACCACTACCAGCAGAACACCCCCATCGGCGACGGCC
CCGTGCTGCTGCCCGACAACCACTACCTGAGCACCCAGTCCGCCCTGAGCAAAGACCCCAACGAGAAGCG
CGATCACATGGTCCTGCTGGAGTTCGTGACCGCCGCCGGGATCACTCTCGGCATGGACGAGCTGTACAAG
TAATCTAGAGGATCATAATCAGCCATACCACATTTGTAGAGGTTTTACTTGCTTTAAAAAACCTCCCACA
CCTCCCCCTGAACCTGAAACATAAAATGAATGCAATTGTTGTTGTTAACTTGTTTATTGCAGCTTATAAT
GGTTACAAATAAAGCAATAGCATCACAAATTTCACAAATAAAGCATTTTTTTCACTGCATTCTAGTTGTG
GTTTGTCCAAACTCATCAATGTATCTTATCATGTCTGGATCTGAATTCATAACTTCGTATAGCATACATT
ATACGAAGTTATAGGATCCGAAGTTCCTATTCTCTAGAAAGTATAGGAACTTCCCGGGCCTAGGAGATCT
CACCGGTGACTAGTCAGGGGGGATCTGCATGGATCTTTGTGAAGGAACCTTACTTCTGTGGTGTGACATA
ATTGGACAAACTACCTACAGAGATTTAAAGCTCTAAGGTAAATATAAAATTTTTAAGTGTATAATGTGTT
AAACTACTGATTCTAATTGTTTGTGTATTTTAGATTCCAACCTATGGAACTGATGAATGGGAGCAGTGGT
GGAATGCCAGATCCAGACATGATAAGATACATTGATGAGTTTGGACAAACCACAACTAGAATGCAGTGAA
AAAAATGCTTTATTTGTGAAATTTGTGATGCTATTGCTTTATTTGTAACCATTATAAGCTGCAATAAACA
AGTTAACAACAACAATTGCATTCATTTTATGTTTCAGGTTCAGGGGGAGGTGTGGGAGGTTTTTTAAAGC
AAGTAAAACCTCTACAAATGTGGTATGGCTGATTATGATCTGCGGCCGCGGCGCCAATGCATTGGGCCCG
GTACCCAGCTTTTGTTCCCTTTAGTGAGGGTTAATTGCGCGCTTGGCGTAATCATGGTCATAGCTGTTTC
CTGTGTGAAATTGTTATCCGCTCACAATTCCACACAACATACGAGCCGGAAGCATAAAGTGTAAAGCCTG
GGGTGCCTAATGAGTGAGCTAACTCACATTAATTGCGTTGCGCTCACTGCCCGCTTTCCAGTCGGGAAAC
CTGTCGTGCCAGCTGCATTAATGAATCGGCCAACGCGCGGGGAGAGGCGGTTTGCGTATTGGGCGCTCTT
CCGCTTCCTCGCTCACTGACTCGCTGCGCTCGGTCGTTCGGCTGCGGCGAGCGGTATCAGCTCACTCAAA
GGCGGTAATACGGTTATCCACAGAATCAGGGGATAACGCAGGAAAGAACATGTGAGCAAAAGGCCAGCAA
AAGGCCAGGAACCGTAAAAAGGCCGCGTTGCTGGCGTTTTTCCATAGGCTCCGCCCCCCTGACGAGCATC
ACAAAAATCGACGCTCAAGTCAGAGGTGGCGAAACCCGACAGGACTATAAAGATACCAGGCGTTTCCCCC
TGGAAGCTCCCTCGTGCGCTCTCCTGTTCCGACCCTGCCGCTTACCGGATACCTGTCCGCCTTTCTCCCT
TCGGGAAGCGTGGCGCTTTCTCATAGCTCACGCTGTAGGTATCTCAGTTCGGTGTAGGTCGTTCGCTCCA
AGCTGGGCTGTGTGCACGAACCCCCCGTTCAGCCCGACCGCTGCGCCTTATCCGGTAACTATCGTCTTGA
GTCCAACCCGGTAAGACACGACTTATCGCCACTGGCAGCAGCCACTGGTAACAGGATTAGCAGAGCGAGG
TATGTAGGCGGTGCTACAGAGTTCTTGAAGTGGTGGCCTAACTACGGCTACACTAGAAGGACAGTATTTG
GTATCTGCGCTCTGCTGAAGCCAGTTACCTTCGGAAAAAGAGTTGGTAGCTCTTGATCCGGCAAACAAAC
CACCGCTGGTAGCGGTGGTTTTTTTGTTTGCAAGCAGCAGATTACGCGCAGAAAAAAAGGATCTCAAGAA
GATCCTTTGATCTTTTCTACGGGGTCTGACGCTCAGTGGAACGAAAACTCACGTTAAGGGATTTTGGTCA
TGAGATTATCAAAAAGGATCTTCACCTAGATCCTTTTAAATTAAAAATGAAGTTTTAAATCAATCTAAAG
TATATATGAGTAAACTTGGTCTGACAGTTACCAATGCTTAATCAGTGAGGCACCTATCTCAGCGATCTGT
CTATTTCGTTCATCCATAGTTGCCTGACTCCCCGTCGTGTAGATAACTACGATACGGGAGGGCTTACCAT
CTGGCCCCAGTGCTGCAATGATACCGCGAGACCCACGCTCACCGGCTCCAGATTTATCAGCAATAAACCA
GCCAGCCGGAAGGGCCGAGCGCAGAAGTGGTCCTGCAACTTTATCCGCCTCCATCCAGTCTATTAATTGT
TGCCGGGAAGCTAGAGTAAGTAGTTCGCCAGTTAATAGTTTGCGCAACGTTGTTGCCATTGCTACAGGCA
TCGTGGTGTCACGCTCGTCGTTTGGTATGGCTTCATTCAGCTCCGGTTCCCAACGATCAAGGCGAGTTAC
ATGATCCCCCATGTTGTGCAAAAAAGCGGTTAGCTCCTTCGGTCCTCCGATCGTTGTCAGAAGTAAGTTG
GCCGCAGTGTTATCACTCATGGTTATGGCAGCACTGCATAATTCTCTTACTGTCATGCCATCCGTAAGAT
GCTTTTCTGTGACTGGTGAGTACTCAACCAAGTCATTCTGAGAATAGTGTATGCGGCGACCGAGTTGCTC
TTGCCCGGCGTCAATACGGGATAATACCGCGCCACATAGCAGAACTTTAAAAGTGCTCATCATTGGAAAA
CGTTCTTCGGGGCGAAAACTCTCAAGGATCTTACCGCTGTTGAGATCCAGTTCGATGTAACCCACTCGTG
CACCCAACTGATCTTCAGCATCTTTTACTTTCACCAGCGTTTCTGGGTGAGCAAAAACAGGAAGGCAAAA
TGCCGCAAAAAAGGGAATAAGGGCGACACGGAAATGTTGAATACTCATACTCTTCCTTTTTCAATATTAT
TGAAGCATTTATCAGGGTTATTGTCTCATGAGCGGATACATATTTGAATGTATTTAGAAAAATAAACAAA
TAGGGGTTCCGCGCACATTTCCCCGAAAAGTGCCACCTAAATTGTAAGCGTTAATATTTTGTTAAAATTC
GCGTTAAATTTTTGTTAAATCAGCTCATTTTTTAACCAATAGGCCGAAATCGGCAAAATCCCTTATAAAT
CAAAAGAATAGACCGAGATAGGGT
[37 nt withheld, positions 4015-4051]
AAAGAACGTGGACTCCAACGTCAAAGG
[49 nt withheld, positions 4079-4127]
T
[91 nt withheld, positions 4129-4219]
G
[124 nt withheld, positions 4221-4344]
CCCATTCGCCATTCAGGCTGCGCAACTGTTGGGAAGGGCGATCGGTGCGGGCCTCTTCGCTATTACGCCA
GTCGAGGCGGCCGCGTCGACCATAGCCAATTCAATATGGCGTATATGGACTCATGCCAATTCAATATGGT
GGATCTGGACCTGTGCCAATTCAATATGGCGTATATGGACTCGTGCCAATTCAATATGGTGGATCTGGAC
CCCAGCCAATTCAATATGGCGGACTTGGCACCATGCCAATTCAATATGGCGGACTTGGCACTGTGCCAAC
TGGGGAGGGGTCTACTTGGCACGGTGCCAAGTTTGAGGAGGGGTCTTGGCCCTGTGCCAAGTCCGCCATA
TTGAATTGGCATGGTGCCAATAATGGCGGCCATATTGGCTATATGCCAGGATCAATATATAGGCAATATC
CAATATGGCCCTATGCCAATATGGCTATTGGCCAGGTTCAATACTATGTATTGGCCCTATGCCATATAGT
ATTCCATATATGGGTTTTCCTATTGACGTAGATAGCCCCTCCCAATGGGCGGTCCCATATACCATATATG
GGGCTTCCTAATACCGCCCATAGCCACTCCCCCATTGACGTCAATGGTCTCTATATATGGTCTTTCCTAT
TGACGTCATATGGGCGGTCCTATTGACGTATATGGCGCCTCCCCCATTGACGTCAATTACGGTAAATGGC
CCGCCTGGCTCAATGCCCATTGACGTCAATAGGACCACCCACCATTGACGTCAATGGGATGGCTCATTGC
CCATTCATATCCGTTCTCACGCCCCCTATTGACGTCAATGACGGTAAATGGCCCACTTGGCAGTACATCA
ATATCTATTAATAGTAACTTGGCAAGTACATTACTATTGGAAGTACGCCAGGGTACATTGGCAGTACTCC
CATTGACGTCAATGGCGGTAAATGGCCCGCGATGGCTGCCAAGTACATCCCCATTGACGTCAATGGGGAG
GGGCAATGACGCAAATGGGCGTTCCATTGACGTAAATGGGCGGTAGGCGTGCCTAATGGGAGGTCTATAT
AAGCAATGCTCGTTTAGGGAAC
Features (pLannotate 1.2.2; 22 found; start..end, strand, type, name):
     34..67      +  protein_bind   loxP: Cre-mediated recombination occurs in the 8-bp core sequence (GCATACAT). Cre recombinase
     75..108     +  protein_bind   FRT (minimal): supports FLP-mediated excision but not integration (Turan and Bode, 2011) FLP recombinase from the Saccharomyces cerevisiae 2μ plasmid
    124..843     +  CDS            ECFP: enhanced CFP mammalian codon-optimized
    851..934     +  CDS            large T antigen (fragment): large T antigen from SV40 (simian virus 40)
    957..1091    +  polyA_signal   SV40 poly(A) signal: SV40 polyadenylation signal
   1099..1132    +  protein_bind   loxP: Cre-mediated recombination occurs in the 8-bp core sequence (GCATACAT). Cre recombinase
   1140..1173    +  protein_bind   FRT (minimal): supports FLP-mediated excision but not integration (Turan and Bode, 2011) FLP recombinase from the Saccharomyces cerevisiae 2μ plasmid
   1222..1296    +  CDS            small t antigen (fragment): SV40 (simian virus 40) small t antigen
   1298..1363    +  intron         small t intron: SV40 (simian virus 40) small t antigen intron
   1410..1544    -  polyA_signal   SV40 poly(A) signal: SV40 polyadenylation signal
   1567..1650    -  CDS            large T antigen (fragment): large T antigen from SV40 (simian virus 40)
   1698..1716    -  promoter       T3 promoter: promoter for bacteriophage T3 RNA polymerase
   1761..1777    -  protein_bind   lac operator: The lac repressor binds to the lac operator to inhibit transcription in E. coli. This inhibition can be relieved by adding lactose or isopropyl-β-D-thiogalactopyranoside (IPTG). lac repressor encoded by lacI
   1785..1815    -  promoter       lac promoter: promoter for the E. coli lac operon
   1830..1851    -  protein_bind   CAP binding site: CAP binding activates transcription in the presence of cAMP. E. coli catabolite activator protein
   1864..1956    -  CDS            lacI (fragment): lac repressor; lacI; The lac repressor binds to the lac operator to inhibit transcription in E. coli. This inhibition can be relieved by adding lactose or isopropyl-β-D-thiogalactopyranoside (IPTG).
   2139..2727    -  rep_origin     ori: high-copy-number ColE1/pMB1/pBR322/pUC origin of replication
   2898..3758    -  CDS            AmpR: β-lactamase; bla; confers resistance to ampicillin, carbenicillin, and related antibiotics
   3759..3863    -  promoter       AmpR promoter: bla
   3916..4344    -  rep_origin     f1 ori (sequence partly withheld): f1 bacteriophage origin of replication; arrow indicates direction of (+) strand synthesis
   4349..4415    -  CDS            lacZα (fragment): LacZα fragment of β-galactosidase; lacZ fragment
   4432..5416    +  promoter       CMV IE94 promoter: enhancer/promoter region of simian cytomegalovirus major immediate early transcription unit IE94
