[The description below was written by a language model from this plasmid's Addgene catalogue record and pLannotate feature annotations shown in this document.]
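Description:
LCMV:ECFP(loxP)(FRT)MCS is a recombinase-reporter expression plasmid built on the pCS2+ backbone and catalogued as a mammalian expression, Cre/lox and Flp/FRT vector; the associated work concerns FLP and Cre activity in Xenopus embryos. It is propagated in E. coli as a high-copy plasmid through a ColE1/pUC-type origin with ampicillin selection (AmpR under its own bla promoter). It also carries an f1 origin, remnants of the lac region and a T3 promoter from the parental vector. The annotated depositor sequence is 5,416 nt, somewhat shorter than the sum of the catalogue figures for backbone and insert (about 4.1 kb plus 1.7 kb).

Expression is driven by the simian cytomegalovirus IE94 enhancer/promoter, which lies at the end of the circular map and reads directly into the cassette at its start. Immediately downstream sit a loxP site and a minimal FRT site, followed by the ECFP coding sequence and an SV40 polyadenylation signal, and then a second loxP and minimal FRT pair in the same orientation. The ECFP-polyA unit therefore acts as a fluorescent stop cassette that either Cre or FLP can excise. The multiple cloning site is not separately annotated, but the name and layout place it after the second recombinase-site pair, upstream of SV40 small t intron sequence and a further SV40 poly(A) element.

According to the depositor, a gene of interest is inserted into this MCS. Cells express blue-fluorescent ECFP until Cre or FLP removes the cassette, after which the promoter drives the inserted gene. The plasmid as deposited carries no such gene. It is thus a switchable template for recombinase-dependent gene activation and for monitoring recombinase activity.
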