Addgene plasmid #31377: LCMV:ECFP(loxP)(FRT)MCS
Depositing lab: Gerhart Ryffel. Depositing organization: Universitaetsklinikum Essen. Publication: FLP and Cre recombinase function in Xenopus embryos. Werdien D, Peiler G, Ryffel GU. Nucleic Acids Res. 2001 Jun 1. 29(11):E53-3. 10.1093/nar/29.11.e53 PubMed 11376165.
Backbone
  Vector backbone: pCS2+
  Backbone size w/o insert (bp): 4100
  Vector type: Mammalian Expression, Cre/Lox ; Flp/FRT
Growth in bacteria
  Bacterial resistance: Ampicillin, 100 μg/mL
  Growth temperature: 37°C
  Growth strain: DH5alpha
  Copy number: High Copy
Gene/Insert
  Gene/Insert name: ECFP(loxP)MCS
  Insert size (bp): 1700
  Cloning method: Restriction Enzyme; 5′ cloning site HindIII (destroyed during cloning); 3′ cloning site NotI (not destroyed)
  Sequencing primers: 5′ n/a
Terms and licenses: Academic/Nonprofit Terms; Industry Terms: Not Available to Industry
Depositor comments: Cre and Flp reporter: from blue protein fluorescence to gene of interested inserted into multiple cloning site (MCS)
How to cite: LCMV:ECFP(loxP)(FRT)MCS was a gift from Gerhart Ryffel (Addgene plasmid # 31377 ; http://n2t.net/addgene:31377 ; RRID:Addgene_31377)
