>Addgene plasmid #31377 | LCMV:ECFP(loxP)(FRT)MCS | addgene partial sequence | sequence record 38538 | CMV-F 5'-CGCAAATGGGCGGTAGGCGTG-3'
GGACCGCCATTCTGCCTGGGGACGTCGGAGCAAGCTTATAACTTCGTATAGCATACATTATACGAAGTTA
TAACTAGTGAAGTTCCTATTCTCTAGAAAGTATAGGAACTTCAGATCCATCGCCACCATGGTGAGCAAGG
GCGAGGAGCTGTTCACCGGGGTGGTGCCCATCCTGGTCGAGCTGGACGGCGACGTAAACGGCCACAAGTT
CAGCGTGTCCGGCGAGGGCGAGGGCGATGCCACCTACGGCAAGCTGACCCTGAAGTTCATCTGCACCACC
GGCAAGCTGCCCGTGCCCTGGCCCACCCTCGTGACCACCCTGACCTGGGGCGTGCAGTGCTTCAGCCGCT
ACCCCGACCACATGAAGCAGCACGACTTCTTCAAGTCCGCCATGCCCGAAGGCTACGTCCAGGAGCGCAC
CATCTTCTTCAAGGACGACGGCAACTACAAGACCCGCGCCGAGGTGAAGTTCGAGGGCGACACCCTGGTG
AACCGCATCGAGCTGAAGGGCATCGACTTCAAGGAGGACGGCAACATCCTGGGGCACAAGCTGGAGTACA
ACTACATCAGCCACAACGTCTATATCACCGCCGACAAGCAGAAGAACGGCATCAAGGCCAACTTCAAGAT
CCGCCACAACATCGAGGACGGCAGCGTGCAGCTCGCCGACCACTACCAGCAGAACACCCCCATCGGCGAC
GGCCCCGTGCTGCTGCCCGACAACCACTACCTGAGCACCCAGTCCGCCCTGAGCAAAGACCCCAACGAGA
AGCGCGATCACATGGTCCTGCTGGAGTTCGTGACCGCCGCCGGGATCACTCTCGGCATGGACGAGCTGTA
CAAGTAATCT
