>Addgene plasmid #31377 | LCMV:ECFP(loxP)(FRT)MCS | addgene partial sequence | sequence record 39843 | EGFP-C 5'-CATGGTCCTGCTGGAGTTCGTG-3'
GGACGAGCTGTACAAGTAATCTAGAGGATCATAATCAGCCATACCACATTTGTAGAGGTTTTACTTGCTT
TAAAAAACCTCCCACACCTCCCCCTGAACCTGAAACATAAAATGAATGCAATTGTTGTTGTTAACTTGTT
TATTGCAGCTTATAATGGTTACAAATAAAGCAATAGCATCACAAATTTCACAAATAAAGCATTTTTTTCA
CTGCATTCTAGTTGTGGTTTGTCCAAACTCATCAATGTATCTTATCATGTCTGGATCTGAATTCATAACT
TCGTATAGCATACATTATACGAAGTTATAGGATCCGAAGTTCCTATTCTCTAGAAAGTATAGGAACTTCC
CGGGCCTAGGAGATCTCACCGGTGACTAGTCAGGGGGGATCTGCATGGATCTTTGTGAAGGAACCTTACT
TCTGTGGTGTGACATAATTGGACAAACTACCTACAGAGATTTAAAGCTCTAAGGTAAATATAAAATTTTT
AAGTGTATAATGTGTTAAACTACTGATTCTAATTGTTTGTGTATTTTAGATTCCAACCTATGGAACTGAT
GAATGGGAGCAGTGGTGGAATGC
